Addgene plasmid #246021: Cas9-ryt
Purpose: Expresses Cas9 under control of Hsp70 promoter and gRNAs targeting Lctra, yellow, and RFPex
Depositing lab: Max Scott. Depositing organization: North Carolina State University.
Backbone
  Vector backbone: pEF1
  Vector type: CRISPR
Growth in bacteria
  Bacterial resistance: Ampicillin, 100 μg/mL
  Growth temperature: 30°C
  Growth strain: NEB Stable
  Copy number: Unknown
Gene/Insert 1
  Gene/Insert name: Cas9
  Species: Streptococcus pyogenes
  Insert size (bp): 4101
  Tag / fusion protein: NLS (N terminal on insert); NLS (C terminal on insert)
Gene/Insert 2
  Gene/Insert name: RFPex
  Insert size (bp): 678
Terms and licenses: Academic/Nonprofit Terms; Industry Terms: Not Available to Industry
Depositor comments: Please visit https://doi.org/10.1101/2025.08.12.669956 for bioRxiv preprint. The depositor confirms that discrepancies between the depositor's sequence and Addgene's sequences have no functional consequences. Addgene NGS finds a 126 bp deletion removes x3 TetOs.
How to cite: Cas9-ryt was a gift from Max Scott (Addgene plasmid # 246021 ; http://n2t.net/addgene:246021 ; RRID:Addgene_246021)
