[The description below was written by a language model from this plasmid's Addgene catalogue record and pLannotate feature annotations shown in this document.]
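Description:
Cas9-ryt is a CRISPR plasmid built on a backbone recorded as pEF1, combining a Streptococcus pyogenes Cas9 expression cassette with a multiplexed guide RNA array and a red fluorescent marker. It is maintained in E. coli through a high-copy ColE1/pUC-type origin and an ampicillin resistance gene (β-lactamase with its own promoter). Remnants of lac, rop and bom sequences reflect the cloning-vector ancestry. The recorded use of a recombination-deficient stable strain fits the large, repeat-rich sequence of about 16 kb.

According to the catalogue entry, Cas9 is driven by an Hsp70 promoter and carries nuclear localization signals at both ends. The annotation detects the full Cas9 coding region (called as overlapping N- and C-terminal portions) followed by a nucleoplasmin NLS, but does not annotate the Hsp70 promoter or the N-terminal NLS. Upstream of Cas9 lies an array of tet operator/tetracycline response element sequences, which would normally confer tTA-dependent regulation, though the record does not explain their role here. Three gRNA scaffolds alternate with tRNA sequences, an arrangement in which endogenous tRNA processing releases individual guides from one transcript. These target Lctra, yellow and RFPex; the promoter driving the array is not stated. The RFPex insert corresponds to the annotated DsRed-Express2 coding sequence, so the plasmid's own marker matches one guide's target. Two φC31 attP sites flank part of the construct, and an AcMNPV P74 fragment is also detected.

Two sequence records are provided. The shorter, accepted one differs by a 126 bp deletion that removes three tet operators, which the depositor considers functionally inconsequential. The intended host organism is not explicitly stated.
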