Features (pLannotate 1.2.2; 33 found; start..end, strand, type, name):
    352..427     -  misc_RNA       gRNA scaffold: guide RNA scaffold for the Streptococcus pyogenes CRISPR/Cas9 system
    447..517     -  ncRNA          tRNA: Accession: RF00005 - tRNA
    526..601     -  misc_RNA       gRNA scaffold: guide RNA scaffold for the Streptococcus pyogenes CRISPR/Cas9 system
    621..691     -  ncRNA          tRNA: Accession: RF00005 - tRNA
    700..775     -  misc_RNA       gRNA scaffold: guide RNA scaffold for the Streptococcus pyogenes CRISPR/Cas9 system
    795..865     -  ncRNA          tRNA: Accession: RF00005 - tRNA
   1571..2245    -  CDS            DsRed-Express2: DsRed-Express2 is a basic (constitutively fluorescent) orange fluorescent protein published in 2008, derived from Discosoma sp.. It is reported to be a rapidly-maturing protein.
   4542..4641    -  protein_bind   phage φC31 attP: attachment site of phage φC31 phage φC31 integrase
   4817..4834    -  CDS            capTEV™ (fragment): composite tag for in vivo biotinylation, TEV protease cleavage, and 6xHis tagging
   6307..6464    +  CDS            lacZα (fragment): LacZα fragment of β-galactosidase; lacZ fragment
   6470..6569    -  misc_feature   bom (fragment): basis of mobility region from pBR322
   6671..6706    -  CDS            rop (fragment): Rop protein, which maintains plasmids at low copy number; rop
   6801..6905    +  promoter       AmpR promoter: bla
   6906..7766    +  CDS            AmpR: β-lactamase; bla; confers resistance to ampicillin, carbenicillin, and related antibiotics
   7937..8525    +  rep_origin     ori: high-copy-number ColE1/pMB1/pBR322/pUC origin of replication
   8708..8800    +  CDS            lacI (fragment): lac repressor; lacI; The lac repressor binds to the lac operator to inhibit transcription in E. coli. This inhibition can be relieved by adding lactose or isopropyl-β-D-thiogalactopyranoside (IPTG).
   8813..8834    +  protein_bind   CAP binding site: CAP binding activates transcription in the presence of cAMP. E. coli catabolite activator protein
   8849..8879    +  promoter       lac promoter: promoter for the E. coli lac operon
   8883..8905    +  protein_bind   lac operator (fragment): The lac repressor binds to the lac operator to inhibit transcription in E. coli. This inhibition can be relieved by adding lactose or isopropyl-β-D-thiogalactopyranoside (IPTG). lac repressor encoded by lacI
   9975..10074   +  protein_bind   phage φC31 attP: attachment site of phage φC31 phage φC31 integrase
  10209..10228   -  promoter       tight TRE promoter (fragment): Tet-responsive promoter PTight, consisting of seven tet operator sequences followed by the minimal CMV promoter
  10230..10269   -  promoter       TPGI promoter (fragment): S. cerevisiae GAL1 promoter modified to contain two copies of the tet operator (Ellis et al., 2009)
  10272..10290   -  protein_bind   tet operator: tetO; bacterial operator O2 for the tetR and tetA genes tetracycline repressor TetR
  10293..10314   -  promoter       H1-2O2 promoter (fragment): doxycycline-inducible variant of the human H1 RNA promoter (Henriksen et al., 2007)
  10314..10332   -  protein_bind   tet operator: tetO; bacterial operator O2 for the tetR and tetA genes tetracycline repressor TetR
  10335..10353   -  protein_bind   tet operator: tetO; bacterial operator O2 for the tetR and tetA genes tetracycline repressor TetR
  10355..10374   -  promoter       tight TRE promoter (fragment): Tet-responsive promoter PTight, consisting of seven tet operator sequences followed by the minimal CMV promoter
  10484..10754   -  protein_bind   tetracycline response element: contains seven copies of the tetracycline operator tetO tetracycline repressor TetR
  10766..10901   -  protein_bind   tetracycline response element (fragment): contains seven copies of the tetracycline operator tetO tetracycline repressor TetR
  11259..12974   +  CDS            Cas9(N): N-terminal portion of Streptococcus pyogenes Cas9 (Zetsche et al., 2015)
  12861..15359   +  CDS            Cas9(C): C-terminal portion of Streptococcus pyogenes Cas9 (Zetsche et al., 2015)
  15360..15407   +  CDS            nucleoplasmin NLS: bipartite nuclear localization signal from nucleoplasmin
  15429..16079   -  CDS            P74 (fragment): PIF0_NPVAC - Experimental evidence at protein level: Swiss-Prot protein existence level 1. Plays an essential role for oral infectivity of occlusion- derived virus (ODV) and functions also in host midgut attachment and fusion by binding to a specific host receptor. From Autographa californica nuclear polyhedrosis virus (AcMNPV).
>Addgene plasmid #246021 | Cas9-ryt | addgene full sequence | sequence record 494610 | Incorrect Addgene NGS Result
TACTGTCCGTTTTTATTTGTGTAATAAAATGAACGGAACGCTGAATTCTGGAACATTAGAAATTCTTTGT
TATAGAATCTATAAATTTATGTCAAAGTTTTGTCGTTTCTTATGCGATGAGAGATCTTAAAAGGCAAGTA
AATTGAGCTGTCCTATTCAAACATTTTTCTATTAAATTGTTGGTACCTTCCGCGTCGACGATTCAATATC
GAGCAAAAATACGAACGCATATGATTCCATGAAACAAATGTATTTCTTTAGACGTTTCTAAAACCAATTC
CGACAATTATTTGATTCTATGACAACTCCAAATAGTTTTGTTTATTAAAAAATAAAATTTCAACAAAAAA
AGCACCGACTCGGTGCCACTTTTTCAAGTTGATAACGGACTAGCCTTATTTTAACTTGCTATTTCTAGCT
CTAAAACCCAATCCTTGCCCCTATGCTTGCACCAGCCGGGAATCGAACCCGGGTCTGTACCGTGGCAGGG
TACTATTCTACCACTAGACCACTGGTGCTTTGTTAGCACCGACTCGGTGCCACTTTTTCAAGTTGATAAC
GGACTAGCCTTATTTTAACTTGCTATTTCTAGCTCTAAAACCCAATCCTTGCCCCTATGCTTGCACCAGC
CGGGAATCGAACCCGGGTCTGTACCGTGGCAGGGTACTATTCTACCACTAGACCACTGGTGCTTTGTTAG
CACCGACTCGGTGCCACTTTTTCAAGTTGATAACGGACTAGCCTTATTTTAACTTGCTATTTCTAGCTCT
AAAACTCGTAGGGTTTACCTTCACCTGCATCGGCCGGGAATCGAACCCGGGCCGCCCGCGTGGCAGGCGA
GCATTCTACCACTGAACCACCGATGCTTGATGTCTACACACACTCAAAGCCCAAAGATCATCACTTTAAT
AAACTATTTAACCGTTCTTTTTGAGAAAAAAGAATATGGGAATTATAAACAACAATACTATATGTTGAAA
ACATAAAAATATCATTTACAGATTAGGGTTTGTTATTATCACATTATTACTACCTGAGTCGTCGACGCCG
GATCCTTCAAGTTCCTCTTGTACCCATCAAAATGAGGCCAAACTAGTGCTGTTTTTAATGCACTCACTAT
GCATTTTTATAGCTTCCTCTACACCTCGGCAAGTTCATTAAACTTTTGCCAAGCATTTTAACAATTACTA
TTTTTAGTTGTTTTCCCTCTTTTTCCCCCCATTAAGTAATAAAACATTAAAAAATTTTCTTTTGGAATAT
TTTCATTCAATGCAGCTTAAGCCTTTCATTTTATTAGGTTCTTGTTTTTTTCGTGTTTTTAAAGTGCACT
TCTTTAAAATTTGTTCTTTTCATTCATGTTTTTTCAAATTTGAAAATAAAAAAAATTTACAAGTGTTTTG
TTTTGGATTCGTTATCATTTTTAAAATAACAGTTTGTTTAAAAAAAAGTATATTGAATGTTTAGTTGAGT
AGTTTCAGCTAATAGGTCGAGAATTTTTTCAATACACACTTCTTCTGTCTTTTTTTTGGTTTTGATGGTT
GTCGATGATGGGTTTGGCTGCAAGCTTTTATTGAAACAAGTGGTGACGGGCTTCGGCACGTTCGTATTGT
TCTACTACGGTGTAATCTTCATTATGACTGGTAATATCCAATTTTGAATCGACGTAGTAGTAACCTGGCA
ACTTAACGGGCTTTTTGGCCATGTAGATGGACTTAAATTCAACCAAGTAGTGACCACCACCCTTCAATTT
CAAAGCCTTATGAATTTCACCTTTCAAGACACCATCACGGGGATACAAACGTTCAGTAGAAGGTTCCCAA
CCCAAGGTTTTCTTTTGCATAACAAGACCATCTGATGGAAAGTTTACACCGATGAATTTGACGTGGTAAA
TAAAAGTACCATCTTGCAAAGAGGAATCTTGAGTAACGGTGACAACACCACCATCTTCGAAATTCATTAC
ACGTTCCCACTTAAAACCTTCGGGGAAGGACAACTTTTTATAATCGGGAATATCAGCGGGATGCTTAACG
TATACCTTAGAACCGTATTGGAATTGTGGGGACAAAATATCCCAGGCGAATGGCAAGGGACCACCCTTGG
TAACTTGCAATTTAGCAGTTTGAGTACCTTCGTAGGGTTTACCTTCACCTTCACCTTCGATTTCAAATTC
GTGACCATTGACAGAACCTTCCATGTGTACCTTAAAACGCATAAAAGGCTTGATAACATTTTCAGTAGAA
TCCATGGATCCTTTAAGCTGAGCAATTTCAGCTTGGAAAGCAAAAGTTTCAACTTCTTCAGGCATCTGTG
TTTAATAAAAAAAAAATAGAAAAATACAAATTATTAGTAAAATAATCAATCAAAATATGAAGTATAAATA
ATTTTAATGACGCACGTTTTTCGTTAAGTGTAGGGAGTGGGATTGGTACTGAAAATTTTTAATAAAAATC
TAGAAATCTCTTTAAGTTAAGAATTACTAGTTTTTTAGGGGTGGATTGGGTATGCTTTTTAACGAATGAA
AACATGAAATATCGATTATAATTTCGAAAAAATTTTGAAAAATTTTCTTTAAAAAATCGCATGCTAGAAA
TTTCTTTTTATTAGCATGGTGAAATTTTCTTTATATACTAGATTTATTTTCTAAAAATGTCATGGCCAAA
GAAAATTTAATCTAGAACAATTTACAATTACTTAGTAACGTTATTCTTAAACCATATTGAAGGTTTTTCT
TTCTGGCAAATTACTTGAGTTTTTACATCACACTTTTTTCAAAAGAACAAAAACGTTTTGTTACTACATT
TTATTTTTTTTAATAAAAACTTACCTTGATGTGTTTGTTTTATATTAATTTCACAAAAATAAATACTTTT
TAAATTATTTTTCTTTTTGCAATTGAAATTAAACAACTACACACTTTTTTAATGTTCTTTTTTCAGACTT
TTCTTTATTAAGAAAATTAAAACACTTTTAACTTTCTCCCGTTTGGAATTCTTGGTGTTTTTTGCACAAT
TTTTCTTTCAAGACTGATGCCGGTTAGCAGCCATGCACTGAATTTATAGGTAAAACAAAAATAAACGAAA
ATACTAGAATGTTCTGGAACAAACTACCCGTACTTCCGTAGGCTCTAAACAACATCATGTGGTTGTTTAT
TTGGTGATAACAAAAGAAATTGGTTACATTTTAGATATATAAAAAAATTAATTTATTAAAATTGTAGAAA
ACCAATATTAATTATAGGTTTTTATTGTTATTTTAATTTATTAGTTGCAAATTATCAAAAAAATGTGCAA
AACATTCAACATGATTAATGCCCACACAGCGTTGTATATATGTAGAAGCAGTGGCTTTTAAACTGTAAAA
TTGCATCAATGTCAAAATTTCTACAATGTTCTCTCTGTTTTTAATAACATGCGGAATGAATCAACTATAA
TTTACTTTATTTATTTATGCAAAAATATATAAAAGTTATTAATTAAATGAAAAAGGAATTAATCTTAGGC
ATTGCTGAGTAATGTCATGACATAAACTAAATATTTTTCTAGTCAAACAATGAACTTATTTATTTCAAAA
ACGTTTTATTCTTTAAATTATAGTTAAAAAGTCTTATTAATTGACAAATCTATGTGTAATTAAGTGTTTT
TTGAACTAAGTTACAAGCTTAATATGTATTTGATTAATTGAAATATGTATTAACTATTAATTTTTAAATT
AAATAAATTTAATATTAATTATATATTAAACTTTGTGCTTTATATGGAAATAGTATGTATGATTTAATCA
CATTCGATTTACATATTAGTCATCATAAATTATAAATGAAAGTAATTTAATTGTTTTATTAAAGAAAATA
ATAACATTATTAAAACAATAATATTGCTATCAAAATTTATAAAAATGCATAAAATGAAAAAATATTGATT
TTCTCTCATCATGGGGGCATTAATAATTTTTTCGCCAGTGCAGCTGATGTGCAGTAAAACATCAGAGTTG
CCGGTCTTGAATAAAAACAATGAAAAGTGGAATAATTTAAAAATGTGACAATCATATACTTTTAACATAT
TTTATAAAATTTGACTGTAAAAATTTAAAAATTAAAATTTGCAAACATTATCTCATACATATTATAACAA
CTCTTTTGTTTTTATATAAATTTAATAAATGAAATCAAAAATTCTCTCACAAATTTGTAATTTCCAAAAG
TGTGGCCTTTTATTTTCCCCTTTTTAGGTAAAAATTTCAAATATCTACAACCCTGTAAATGACAGCTGTT
TGCGCTCTTTTATGTATTTTTTTTGTTTATCATGTCGGTTTTTTAGTTCGCGGTGCAATTTACTCGAAAT
TTCTTAAAGTTTGTTGAATTTTTGGCGGTATAATTATAATATTTTGTTTTAGTGTTCTTTTTATCAAATT
ATAATGTTTAAGTGAATTATTTTCTGATAATGGTTTCAACACGTGGGCCCATCTGCAGAATTCGGCTTGT
ACTAGTCGCGCTCGCGCGACTGACGGTCGTAAGCACCCGCGTACGTGTCCACCCCGGTCACAACCCCTTG
TGTCATGTCGGCGACCCTACGCCCCCAACTGAGAGAACTCAAAGGTTACCCCAGTTGGGGCACTACTCCC
GAAAACCGCTTCTGACCTGGGAAAACGTGAAGCCCCGGGGCATCCGCTGAGGGTTGCCGCCGGGGCTTCG
GTGTGTCCGTCAGTGAGCTCCTCAGGTAATAATAACAACTACAACCAAAAAACAAAAGCAACAACAACGA
CAACTTCTACAGGGCAAGTAACAAAACATAGTATTTGTCAACGACACACTATATGAATGATGATGATGAT
GCAACAACAGCAACAACAGCAACAACAGCTCGAGTATCAACAACACAACAAAAAAAACTTTTTTAAAAAG
ACACAGCTGCTGGCAACAAAATACCACAAAAGATATAAACTAACGCAGTTGCCACACACACACATACATA
CATAAATTAAAATATTATCAAACACACACATATACATATATCACAACATACCTATATACAAAACCACATT
TACTTTGATAAAAGGCGATTCAACAAAAAAGTAGTCGTCATCCTCCTTCATTTATCCTTGCATTTCACGT
GTATCTGTGTGTGTTATAAAACCTGCTGGCCAAAAGGCAGGTAGGTAGTTGACAACACAAATATTTTACT
TCTTTTTCATCATCAGCATCAACAACAGCAGGAGCAACATATTGTAGACACACACTCTCTGTTTCTTCAC
TTCACACACATACAAGTAAATTATGACAGTGAAAAAGACGGGTATTTCCAAGCTTCAGTTTCGTTTACTT
TAGGTCATTAAGATGACTGTCCTGATAGCTTGATATCAATGGAATCAACGGGATTGATAAATGGAATTAC
TGTGATTGATAAATAGCTTCGAAAGACCTCGTTACTTCAGGGTACTTAACAAAATTTACTGTTGGCCGCG
AACCGCGCCATGGCGCCGGCCGGGAGCCGGCGCATGCGAAGGTCGCCTATGGCATTATTGTACGGAATGA
TAAACATTGCCTGCATAAATTCTTTTATTATATACAGCCATAATGTCAGTAGCAACGGAGAAAAGGTTCA
AAGTCGCAAAAAATTTATGAGAAACCTTTACATGAGCCTGACGTCATCGTTTATGCGTAAGCGTTTAGAA
GCTCCTACTTTGAAGAGATATTTGCGCGATAATATCTCTAATATTTTGCCAAATGAAGTGCCTGGTACAT
CAGATGACAGTACTGAAGAGCCAGTAATGAAAAAACGTACTTACTGTACTTACTGCCCCTCTAAAATAAG
GCGAAAGGCAAATGCATCGTGCAAAAAATGCAAAAAAGTTATTTGTCGAGAGCATAATATTGATATGTGC
CAAAGTTGTTTCTGACTGACTAATAAGTATAATTTGTTTCTATTATGTATAAGTTAAGCTAATTACTTAT
TTTATAATACAACATGACTGTTTTTAAAGTACAAAATAAGTTTATTTTTGTAAAAGAGAGAATGTTTAAA
AGTTTTGTTACTTTATAGAAGAAATTTTGAGTTTTTGTTTTTTTTTAATAAATAAATAAACATAAATAAA
TTGTTTGTTGAATTTATTATTAGTATGTAAGTGTAAATATAATAAAACTTAATATCTATTCAAATTAATA
AATAAACCTCGATATACAGACCGATAAAACACATGCGTCAATTTTACGCATGATTATCTTTAACGTACGT
CACAATATGATTATCTTTCTAGGGTTAAGGGCCCGGGATCCGATATCTAGATGCATTCGCGAGGTACCGA
GCTCGAATTCACTGGCCGTCGTTTTACAACGTCGTGACTGGGAAAACCCTGGCGTTACCCAACTTAATCG
CCTTGCAGCACATCCCCCTTTCGCCAGCTGGCGTAATAGCGAAGAGGCCCGCACCGATCGCCCTTCCCAA
CAGTTGCGCAGCCTGAATGGCGAATGGCGCCTGATGCGGTATTTTCTCCTTACGCATCTGTGCGGTATTT
CACACCGCATATGGTGCACTCTCAGTACAATCTGCTCTGATGCCGCATAGTTAAGCCAGCCCCGACACCC
GCCAACACCCGCTGACGCGCCCTGACGGGCTTGTCTGCTCCCGGCATCCGCTTACAGACAAGCTGTGACC
GTCTCCGGGAGCTGCATGTGTCAGAGGTTTTCACCGTCATCACCGAAACGCGCGAGACGAAAGGGCCTCG
TGATACGCCTATTTTTATAGGTTAATGTCATGATAATAATGGTTTCTTAGACGTCAGGTGGCACTTTTCG
GGGAAATGTGCGCGGAACCCCTATTTGTTTATTTTTCTAAATACATTCAAATATGTATCCGCTCATGAGA
CAATAACCCTGATAAATGCTTCAATAATATTGAAAAAGGAAGAGTATGAGTATTCAACATTTCCGTGTCG
CCCTTATTCCCTTTTTTGCGGCATTTTGCCTTCCTGTTTTTGCTCACCCAGAAACGCTGGTGAAAGTAAA
AGATGCTGAAGATCAGTTGGGTGCACGAGTGGGTTACATCGAACTGGATCTCAACAGCGGTAAGATCCTT
GAGAGTTTTCGCCCCGAAGAACGTTTTCCAATGATGAGCACTTTTAAAGTTCTGCTATGTGGCGCGGTAT
TATCCCGTATTGACGCCGGGCAAGAGCAACTCGGTCGCCGCATACACTATTCTCAGAATGACTTGGTTGA
GTACTCACCAGTCACAGAAAAGCATCTTACGGATGGCATGACAGTAAGAGAATTATGCAGTGCTGCCATA
ACCATGAGTGATAACACTGCGGCCAACTTACTTCTGACAACGATCGGAGGACCGAAGGAGCTAACCGCTT
TTTTGCACAACATGGGGGATCATGTAACTCGCCTTGATCGTTGGGAACCGGAGCTGAATGAAGCCATACC
AAACGACGAGCGTGACACCACGATGCCTGTAGCAATGGCAACAACGTTGCGCAAACTATTAACTGGCGAA
CTACTTACTCTAGCTTCCCGGCAACAATTAATAGACTGGATGGAGGCGGATAAAGTTGCAGGACCACTTC
TGCGCTCGGCCCTTCCGGCTGGCTGGTTTATTGCTGATAAATCTGGAGCCGGTGAGCGTGGGTCTCGCGG
TATCATTGCAGCACTGGGGCCAGATGGTAAGCCCTCCCGTATCGTAGTTATCTACACGACGGGGAGTCAG
GCAACTATGGATGAACGAAATAGACAGATCGCTGAGATAGGTGCCTCACTGATTAAGCATTGGTAACTGT
CAGACCAAGTTTACTCATATATACTTTAGATTGATTTAAAACTTCATTTTTAATTTAAAAGGATCTAGGT
GAAGATCCTTTTTGATAATCTCATGACCAAAATCCCTTAACGTGAGTTTTCGTTCCACTGAGCGTCAGAC
CCCGTAGAAAAGATCAAAGGATCTTCTTGAGATCCTTTTTTTCTGCGCGTAATCTGCTGCTTGCAAACAA
AAAAACCACCGCTACCAGCGGTGGTTTGTTTGCCGGATCAAGAGCTACCAACTCTTTTTCCGAAGGTAAC
TGGCTTCAGCAGAGCGCAGATACCAAATACTGTTCTTCTAGTGTAGCCGTAGTTAGGCCACCACTTCAAG
AACTCTGTAGCACCGCCTACATACCTCGCTCTGCTAATCCTGTTACCAGTGGCTGCTGCCAGTGGCGATA
AGTCGTGTCTTACCGGGTTGGACTCAAGACGATAGTTACCGGATAAGGCGCAGCGGTCGGGCTGAACGGG
GGGTTCGTGCACACAGCCCAGCTTGGAGCGAACGACCTACACCGAACTGAGATACCTACAGCGTGAGCTA
TGAGAAAGCGCCACGCTTCCCGAAGGGAGAAAGGCGGACAGGTATCCGGTAAGCGGCAGGGTCGGAACAG
GAGAGCGCACGAGGGAGCTTCCAGGGGGAAACGCCTGGTATCTTTATAGTCCTGTCGGGTTTCGCCACCT
CTGACTTGAGCGTCGATTTTTGTGATGCTCGTCAGGGGGGCGGAGCCTATGGAAAAACGCCAGCAACGCG
GCCTTTTTACGGTTCCTGGCCTTTTGCTGGCCTTTTGCTCACATGTTCTTTCCTGCGTTATCCCCTGATT
CTGTGGATAACCGTATTACCGCCTTTGAGTGAGCTGATACCGCTCGCCGCAGCCGAACGACCGAGCGCAG
CGAGTCAGTGAGCGAGGAAGCGGAAGAGCGCCCAATACGCAAACCGCCTCTCCCCGCGCGTTGGCCGATT
CATTAATGCAGCTGGCACGACAGGTTTCCCGACTGGAAAGCGGGCAGTGAGCGCAACGCAATTAATGTGA
GTTAGCTCACTCATTAGGCACCCCAGGCTTTACACTTTATGCTTCCGGCTCGTATGTTGTGTGGAATTGT
GAGCGGATAACAATTTCACACAGGAAACAGCTATGACCATGATTACGCCAAGCTTGCATGCAGGCCTCTG
CAGTCGACGGGCCCAAGCTTCCTTTAACCCTAGAAAGATAGTCTGCGTAAAATTGACGCATGCATTCTTG
AAATATTGCTCTCTCTTTCTAAATAGCGCGAATCCGTCGCTGTGCATTTAGGACATCTCAGTCGCCGCTT
GGAGCTCCCGTGAGGCGTGCTTGTCAATGCGGTAAGTGTCACTGATTTTGAACTATAACGACCGCGTGAG
TCAAAATGACGCATGATTATCTTTTACGTGACTTTTAAGATTTAACTCATACGATAATTATATTGTTATT
TCATGTTCTACTTACGTGATAACTTATTATATATATATTTTCTTGTTATAGATATCGTGACTAATATATA
ATAAAATGGGTAGTTCTTTAGACGATGAGCATATCCTCTCTGCTCTTCTGCAAAGCGATGACGAGCTTGT
TGGTGAGGATTCTGACAGTGAAATATCAGATCACGTAAGTGAAGATGACGTCCAGAGCGATACAGAAGAA
GCGTTTATAGATGAGGTACATGAAGTGCAGCCAACGTCAAGCGGTAGTGAAATATTAGACGAACAAAATG
TTATTGAACAACCAGGTTCTTCATTGGCTTCTAACAGAATCTTGACCTTGCGACAGAGGACTATTAGAGG
TAAGAATAAACATTGTTGGTCAACTTCAAAGTCCACGAGGCGTAGCGGAGTGGTACCAGGCCCTCGAGTC
TGGGCCCATGCATGGGAGCTCTCCCAAGATCTTATGGTCGACCTGCAGGCAACATTCATGTGTGGGTGAT
TACACTCACACAAAAACACACACATTCACACAAACACACACACTTATAAAGATGAGAACATTTAACAAAA
ACAATTATAAAACTGATGGCAATGGAGCAATGATGTGATGAAGCTGATGAAAGTTTTGAATATTCATTCA
AGAGTTAAAAACATGAACAAACATGCACAAAATTAGTCGAGACTGACGGACACACCGAAGCCCCGGCGGC
AACCCTCAGCGGATGCCCCGGGGCTTCACGTTTTCCCAGGTCAGAAGCGGTTTTCGGGAGTAGTGCCCCA
ACTGGGGTAACCTTTGAGTTCTCTCAGTTGGGGGCGTAGGGTCGCCGACATGACACAAGGGGTTGTGACC
GGGGTGGACACGTACGCGGGTGCTTACGACCGTCAGTCGCGCGAGCGCGACTAGTACAAGCCGAATTCTG
CAGATGGCGCGCCAACCTATGCTTATCCGTTTTTATTTGTGTAATGGCCGCAGAATTCTCTCTATCACTG
ATAGGGAGGTCTCTATCACTGATAGGGAGTTCTCTATCACTGATAGGGATGTCTCTATCACTGATAGGGA
CGTCTCTATCACTGATAGGGAACTCTCTATCACTGATAGGGACATCTCTATCACTGATAGGGACTTCTCT
ATCACTGATAGGGAAGTATGTTCTCTCTCTTCTCTTCTCTCTCTCTTTCTCGAATGTTCTCTCTCTTCTC
TTCTCTCTCTCTTTCTCGATGGCCGGGGCGCGCCAGGTTTCGACTTTCACTTTTCTCTATCACTGATAGG
GAGTGGTAAACTCGACTTTCACTTTTCTCTATCACTGATAGGGAGTGGTAAACTCGACTTTCACTTTTCT
CTATCACTGATAGGGAGTGGTAAACTCGACTTTCACTTTTCTCTATCACTGATAGGGAGTGGTAAACTCG
ACTTTCACTTTTCTCTATCACTGATAGGGAGTGGTAAACTCGACTTTCACTTTTCTCTATCACTGATAGG
GAGTGGTAAACTCGACTTTCACTTTTCTCTATCACTGATAGGGAGATCCGAGCTCGTAAACTCGACTTTC
ACTTTTCTCTATCACTGATAGGGAGTGGTAAACTCGACTTTCACTTTTCTCTATCACTGATAGGGAGTGG
TAAACTCGACTTTCACTTTTCTCTATCACTGATAGGGAGTGGTAAACTCGAAGCGCCGGATCCAAGGTTT
ATGTGATTCATATAAATACGGCCGCACAAACTCTCTTCGGCATTAGTACAATACAAACAATCAAAGTGAA
AACATTAAAAAGAAATAACAAGCGATTTAAATTAAGAAAAACTACGTTCAAGTGAACAAGAAATTAAATA
AATCAGAAAGTGTACAAAAGAAAGTAAAATAATTCTATAAAAAGTGAATTTTAAGCAACAAGTTCTATAA
ATAGAAAAACTATTACAAATCATTCATCAAGTTTATATACACAACAAAGAAGAAAAACAAAGTCACACAA
ATGAAAAGGCATGCCAAAGAAGAAGCGGAAGGTCGGTATCCACGGAGTCCCAGCAGCCGACAAGAAGTAC
AGCATCGGCCTGGACATCGGCACCAACTCTGTGGGCTGGGCCGTGATCACCGACGAGTACGAGGTGCCCA
GCAAGAAATTCAAGGTGCTGGGCAACACCGACCGGCACAGCATCAAGAAGAACCTGATCGGAGCCCTGCT
GTTCGACAGCGGCGAAACAGCCGAGGCCACCCGGCTGAAGAGAACCGCCAGAAGAAGATACACCAGACGG
AAGAACCGGATCTGCTATCTGCAAGAGATCTTCAGCAACGAGATGGCCAAGGTGGACGACAGCTTCTTCC
ACAGACTGGAAGAGTCCTTCCTGGTGGAAGAGGATAAGAAGCACGAGCGGCACCCCATCTTCGGCAACAT
CGTGGACGAGGTGGCCTACCACGAGAAGTACCCCACCATCTACCACCTGAGAAAGAAACTGGTGGACAGC
ACCGACAAGGCCGACCTGCGGCTGATCTATCTGGCCCTGGCCCACATGATCAAGTTCCGGGGCCACTTCC
TGATCGAGGGCGACCTGAACCCCGACAACAGCGACGTGGACAAGCTGTTCATCCAGCTGGTGCAGACCTA
CAACCAGCTGTTCGAGGAAAACCCCATCAACGCCAGCGGCGTGGACGCCAAGGCCATCCTGTCTGCCAGA
CTGAGCAAGAGCAGACGGCTGGAAAATCTGATCGCCCAGCTGCCCGGCGAGAAGAAGAATGGCCTGTTCG
GAAACCTGATTGCCCTGAGCCTGGGCCTGACCCCCAACTTCAAGAGCAACTTCGACCTGGCCGAGGATGC
CAAACTGCAGCTGAGCAAGGACACCTACGACGACGACCTGGACAACCTGCTGGCCCAGATCGGCGACCAG
TACGCCGACCTGTTTCTGGCCGCCAAGAACCTGTCCGACGCCATCCTGCTGAGCGACATCCTGAGAGTGA
ACACCGAGATCACCAAGGCCCCCCTGAGCGCCTCTATGATCAAGAGATACGACGAGCACCACCAGGACCT
GACCCTGCTGAAAGCTCTCGTGCGGCAGCAGCTGCCTGAGAAGTACAAAGAGATTTTCTTCGACCAGAGC
AAGAACGGCTACGCCGGCTACATTGACGGCGGAGCCAGCCAGGAAGAGTTCTACAAGTTCATCAAGCCCA
TCCTGGAAAAGATGGACGGCACCGAGGAACTGCTCGTGAAGCTGAACAGAGAGGACCTGCTGCGGAAGCA
GCGGACCTTCGACAACGGCAGCATCCCCCACCAGATCCACCTGGGAGAGCTGCACGCCATTCTGCGGCGG
CAGGAAGATTTTTACCCATTCCTGAAGGACAACCGGGAAAAGATCGAGAAGATCCTGACCTTCCGCATCC
CCTACTACGTGGGCCCTCTGGCCAGGGGAAACAGCAGATTCGCCTGGATGACCAGAAAGAGCGAGGAAAC
CATCACCCCCTGGAACTTCGAGGAAGTGGTGGACAAGGGCGCTTCCGCCCAGAGCTTCATCGAGCGGATG
ACCAACTTCGATAAGAACCTGCCCAACGAGAAGGTGCTGCCCAAGCACAGCCTGCTGTACGAGTACTTCA
CCGTGTATAACGAGCTGACCAAAGTGAAATACGTGACCGAGGGAATGAGAAAGCCCGCCTTCCTGAGCGG
CGAGCAGAAAAAGGCCATCGTGGACCTGCTGTTCAAGACCAACCGGAAAGTGACCGTGAAGCAGCTGAAA
GAGGACTACTTCAAGAAAATCGAGTGCTTCGACTCCGTGGAAATCTCCGGCGTGGAAGATCGGTTCAACG
CCTCCCTGGGCACATACCACGATCTGCTGAAAATTATCAAGGACAAGGACTTCCTGGACAATGAGGAAAA
CGAGGACATTCTGGAAGATATCGTGCTGACCCTGACACTGTTTGAGGACAGAGAGATGATCGAGGAACGG
CTGAAAACCTATGCCCACCTGTTCGACGACAAAGTGATGAAGCAGCTGAAGCGGCGGAGATACACCGGCT
GGGGCAGGCTGAGCCGGAAGCTGATCAACGGCATCCGGGACAAGCAGTCCGGCAAGACAATCCTGGATTT
CCTGAAGTCCGACGGCTTCGCCAACAGAAACTTCATGCAGCTGATCCACGACGACAGCCTGACCTTTAAA
GAGGACATCCAGAAAGCCCAGGTGTCCGGCCAGGGCGATAGCCTGCACGAGCACATTGCCAATCTGGCCG
GCAGCCCCGCCATTAAGAAGGGCATCCTGCAGACAGTGAAGGTGGTGGACGAGCTCGTGAAAGTGATGGG
CCGGCACAAGCCCGAGAACATCGTGATCGAAATGGCCAGAGAGAACCAGACCACCCAGAAGGGACAGAAG
AACAGCCGCGAGAGAATGAAGCGGATCGAAGAGGGCATCAAAGAGCTGGGCAGCCAGATCCTGAAAGAAC
ACCCCGTGGAAAACACCCAGCTGCAGAACGAGAAGCTGTACCTGTACTACCTGCAGAATGGGCGGGATAT
GTACGTGGACCAGGAACTGGACATCAACCGGCTGTCCGACTACGATGTGGACCATATCGTGCCTCAGAGC
TTTCTGAAGGACGACTCCATCGACAACAAGGTGCTGACCAGAAGCGACAAGAACCGGGGCAAGAGCGACA
ACGTGCCCTCCGAAGAGGTCGTGAAGAAGATGAAGAACTACTGGCGGCAGCTGCTGAACGCCAAGCTGAT
TACCCAGAGAAAGTTCGACAATCTGACCAAGGCCGAGAGAGGCGGCCTGAGCGAACTGGATAAGGCCGGC
TTCATCAAGAGACAGCTGGTGGAAACCCGGCAGATCACAAAGCACGTGGCACAGATCCTGGACTCCCGGA
TGAACACTAAGTACGACGAGAATGACAAGCTGATCCGGGAAGTGAAAGTGATCACCCTGAAGTCCAAGCT
GGTGTCCGATTTCCGGAAGGATTTCCAGTTTTACAAAGTGCGCGAGATCAACAACTACCACCACGCCCAC
GACGCCTACCTGAACGCCGTCGTGGGAACCGCCCTGATCAAAAAGTACCCTAAGCTGGAAAGCGAGTTCG
TGTACGGCGACTACAAGGTGTACGACGTGCGGAAGATGATCGCCAAGAGCGAGCAGGAAATCGGCAAGGC
TACCGCCAAGTACTTCTTCTACAGCAACATCATGAACTTTTTCAAGACCGAGATTACCCTGGCCAACGGC
GAGATCCGGAAGCGGCCTCTGATCGAGACAAACGGCGAAACCGGGGAGATCGTGTGGGATAAGGGCCGGG
ATTTTGCCACCGTGCGGAAAGTGCTGAGCATGCCCCAAGTGAATATCGTGAAAAAGACCGAGGTGCAGAC
AGGCGGCTTCAGCAAAGAGTCTATCCTGCCCAAGAGGAACAGCGATAAGCTGATCGCCAGAAAGAAGGAC
TGGGACCCTAAGAAGTACGGCGGCTTCGACAGCCCCACCGTGGCCTATTCTGTGCTGGTGGTGGCCAAAG
TGGAAAAGGGCAAGTCCAAGAAACTGAAGAGTGTGAAAGAGCTGCTGGGGATCACCATCATGGAAAGAAG
CAGCTTCGAGAAGAATCCCATCGACTTTCTGGAAGCCAAGGGCTACAAAGAAGTGAAAAAGGACCTGATC
ATCAAGCTGCCTAAGTACTCCCTGTTCGAGCTGGAAAACGGCCGGAAGAGAATGCTGGCCTCTGCCGGCG
AACTGCAGAAGGGAAACGAACTGGCCCTGCCCTCCAAATATGTGAACTTCCTGTACCTGGCCAGCCACTA
TGAGAAGCTGAAGGGCTCCCCCGAGGATAATGAGCAGAAACAGCTGTTTGTGGAACAGCACAAGCACTAC
CTGGACGAGATCATCGAGCAGATCAGCGAGTTCTCCAAGAGAGTGATCCTGGCCGACGCTAATCTGGACA
AAGTGCTGTCCGCCTACAACAAGCACCGGGATAAGCCCATCAGAGAGCAGGCCGAGAATATCATCCACCT
GTTTACCCTGACCAATCTGGGAGCCCCTGCCGCCTTCAAGTACTTTGACACCACCATCGACCGGAAGAGG
TACACCAGCACCAAAGAGGTGCTGGACGCCACCCTGATCCACCAGAGCATCACCGGCCTGTACGAGACAC
GGATCGACCTGTCTCAGCTGGGAGGCGACAAAAGGCCGGCGGCCACGAAAAAGGCCGGCCAGGCAAAAAA
GAAAAAGTAATAGAATGAATCGTTTTTAAAATAACAAATCAATTGTTTTATAATATTCGTACGATTCTTT
GATTATGTAATAAAATGTGATCATTAGGAAGATTACGAAAAATATAAAAAATATGAGTTCTGTGTGTATA
ACAAATGCTGTAAACGCCACAATTGTGTTTGTTGCAAATAAACCCATGATTATTTGATTAAAATTGTTGT
TTTCTTTGTTCATAGACAATAGTGTGTTTTGCCTAAACGTGTACTGCATAAACTCCATGCGAGTGTATAG
CGAGCTAGTGGCTAACGCTTGCCCCACCAAAGTAGATTCGTCAAAATCCTCAATTTCATCACCCTCCTCC
AAGTTTAACATTTGGCCGTCGGAATTAACTTCTAAAGATGCCACATAATCTAATAAATGAAATAGAGATT
CAAACGTGGCGTCATCGTCCGTTTCGACCATTTCCGAAAAGAACTCGGGCATAAACTCTATGATTTCTCT
GGACGTGGTGTTGTCGAAACTCTCAAAGTACGCAGTCAGGAACGTGCGCGACATGTCGTCGGGAAACTCG
CGCGGAAACATGTTGTTGTAACCGAACGGGTCCCATAGCGCCAAAACCAAATCTGCCAGCGTCAATAGAA
TGAGCACGATGCCGACAATGGAGCTGGCTTGGATAGCGATTCGAGTTAAC
