Features (pLannotate 1.2.2; 32 found; start..end, strand, type, name):
    352..427     -  misc_RNA       gRNA scaffold: guide RNA scaffold for the Streptococcus pyogenes CRISPR/Cas9 system
    447..517     -  ncRNA          tRNA: Accession: RF00005 - tRNA
    526..601     -  misc_RNA       gRNA scaffold: guide RNA scaffold for the Streptococcus pyogenes CRISPR/Cas9 system
    621..691     -  ncRNA          tRNA: Accession: RF00005 - tRNA
    700..775     -  misc_RNA       gRNA scaffold: guide RNA scaffold for the Streptococcus pyogenes CRISPR/Cas9 system
    795..865     -  ncRNA          tRNA: Accession: RF00005 - tRNA
   1571..2245    -  CDS            DsRed-Express2: DsRed-Express2 is a basic (constitutively fluorescent) orange fluorescent protein published in 2008, derived from Discosoma sp.. It is reported to be a rapidly-maturing protein.
   4542..4641    -  protein_bind   phage φC31 attP: attachment site of phage φC31 phage φC31 integrase
   4817..4834    -  CDS            capTEV™ (fragment): composite tag for in vivo biotinylation, TEV protease cleavage, and 6xHis tagging
   6307..6464    +  CDS            lacZα (fragment): LacZα fragment of β-galactosidase; lacZ fragment
   6470..6569    -  misc_feature   bom (fragment): basis of mobility region from pBR322
   6671..6706    -  CDS            rop (fragment): Rop protein, which maintains plasmids at low copy number; rop
   6801..6905    +  promoter       AmpR promoter: bla
   6906..7766    +  CDS            AmpR: β-lactamase; bla; confers resistance to ampicillin, carbenicillin, and related antibiotics
   7937..8525    +  rep_origin     ori: high-copy-number ColE1/pMB1/pBR322/pUC origin of replication
   8708..8800    +  CDS            lacI (fragment): lac repressor; lacI; The lac repressor binds to the lac operator to inhibit transcription in E. coli. This inhibition can be relieved by adding lactose or isopropyl-β-D-thiogalactopyranoside (IPTG).
   8813..8834    +  protein_bind   CAP binding site: CAP binding activates transcription in the presence of cAMP. E. coli catabolite activator protein
   8849..8879    +  promoter       lac promoter: promoter for the E. coli lac operon
   8883..8905    +  protein_bind   lac operator (fragment): The lac repressor binds to the lac operator to inhibit transcription in E. coli. This inhibition can be relieved by adding lactose or isopropyl-β-D-thiogalactopyranoside (IPTG). lac repressor encoded by lacI
   9975..10074   +  protein_bind   phage φC31 attP: attachment site of phage φC31 phage φC31 integrase
  10209..10228   -  promoter       tight TRE promoter (fragment): Tet-responsive promoter PTight, consisting of seven tet operator sequences followed by the minimal CMV promoter
  10230..10269   -  promoter       TPGI promoter (fragment): S. cerevisiae GAL1 promoter modified to contain two copies of the tet operator (Ellis et al., 2009)
  10272..10290   -  protein_bind   tet operator: tetO; bacterial operator O2 for the tetR and tetA genes tetracycline repressor TetR
  10293..10314   -  promoter       H1-2O2 promoter (fragment): doxycycline-inducible variant of the human H1 RNA promoter (Henriksen et al., 2007)
  10314..10332   -  protein_bind   tet operator: tetO; bacterial operator O2 for the tetR and tetA genes tetracycline repressor TetR
  10335..10353   -  protein_bind   tet operator: tetO; bacterial operator O2 for the tetR and tetA genes tetracycline repressor TetR
  10356..10375   -  promoter       H1-2O2 promoter (fragment): doxycycline-inducible variant of the human H1 RNA promoter (Henriksen et al., 2007)
  10484..10762   -  protein_bind   tetracycline response element: contains seven copies of the tetracycline operator tetO tetracycline repressor TetR
  11133..12848   +  CDS            Cas9(N): N-terminal portion of Streptococcus pyogenes Cas9 (Zetsche et al., 2015)
  12735..15233   +  CDS            Cas9(C): C-terminal portion of Streptococcus pyogenes Cas9 (Zetsche et al., 2015)
  15234..15281   +  CDS            nucleoplasmin NLS: bipartite nuclear localization signal from nucleoplasmin
  15303..15953   -  CDS            P74 (fragment): PIF0_NPVAC - Experimental evidence at protein level: Swiss-Prot protein existence level 1. Plays an essential role for oral infectivity of occlusion- derived virus (ODV) and functions also in host midgut attachment and fusion by binding to a specific host receptor. From Autographa californica nuclear polyhedrosis virus (AcMNPV).
>Addgene plasmid #246021 | Cas9-ryt | addgene full sequence | sequence record 498404 | Addgene NGS Result
TACTGTCCGTTTTTATTTGTGTAATAAAATGAACGGAACGCTGAATTCTGGAACATTAGAAATTCTTTGT
TATAGAATCTATAAATTTATGTCAAAGTTTTGTCGTTTCTTATGCGATGAGAGATCTTAAAAGGCAAGTA
AATTGAGCTGTCCTATTCAAACATTTTTCTATTAAATTGTTGGTACCTTCCGCGTCGACGATTCAATATC
GAGCAAAAATACGAACGCATATGATTCCATGAAACAAATGTATTTCTTTAGACGTTTCTAAAACCAATTC
CGACAATTATTTGATTCTATGACAACTCCAAATAGTTTTGTTTATTAAAAAATAAAATTTCAACAAAAAA
AGCACCGACTCGGTGCCACTTTTTCAAGTTGATAACGGACTAGCCTTATTTTAACTTGCTATTTCTAGCT
CTAAAACAGATCTTTCCGGTGTCTTACTGCACCAGCCGGGAATCGAACCCGGGTCTGTACCGTGGCAGGG
TACTATTCTACCACTAGACCACTGGTGCTTTGTTAGCACCGACTCGGTGCCACTTTTTCAAGTTGATAAC
GGACTAGCCTTATTTTAACTTGCTATTTCTAGCTCTAAAACCCAATCCTTGCCCCTATGCTTGCACCAGC
CGGGAATCGAACCCGGGTCTGTACCGTGGCAGGGTACTATTCTACCACTAGACCACTGGTGCTTTGTTAG
CACCGACTCGGTGCCACTTTTTCAAGTTGATAACGGACTAGCCTTATTTTAACTTGCTATTTCTAGCTCT
AAAACTCGTAGGGTTTACCTTCACCTGCATCGGCCGGGAATCGAACCCGGGCCGCCCGCGTGGCAGGCGA
GCATTCTACCACTGAACCACCGATGCTTGATGTCTACACACACTCAAAGCCCAAAGATCATCACTTTAAT
AAACTATTTAACCGTTCTTTTTGAGAAAAAAGAATATGGGAATTATAAACAACAATACTATATGTTGAAA
ACATAAAAATATCATTTACAGATTAGGGTTTGTTATTATCACATTATTACTACCTGAGTCGTCGACGCCG
GATCCTTCAAGTTCCTCTTGTACCCATCAAAATGAGGCCAAACTAGTGCTGTTTTTAATGCACTCACTAT
GCATTTTTATAGCTTCCTCTACACCTCGGCAAGTTCATTAAACTTTTGCCAAGCATTTTAACAATTACTA
TTTTTAGTTGTTTTCCCTCTTTTTCCCCCCATTAAGTAATAAAACATTAAAAAATTTTCTTTTGGAATAT
TTTCATTCAATGCAGCTTAAGCCTTTCATTTTATTAGGTTCTTGTTTTTTTCGTGTTTTTAAAGTGCACT
TCTTTAAAATTTGTTCTTTTCATTCATGTTTTTTCAAATTTGAAAATAAAAAAAATTTACAAGTGTTTTG
TTTTGGATTCGTTATCATTTTTAAAATAACAGTTTGTTTAAAAAAAAGTATATTGAATGTTTAGTTGAGT
AGTTTCAGCTAATAGGTCGAGAATTTTTTCAATACACACTTCTTCTGTCTTTTTTTTGGTTTTGATGGTT
GTCGATGATGGGTTTGGCTGCAAGCTTTTATTGAAACAAGTGGTGACGGGCTTCGGCACGTTCGTATTGT
TCTACTACGGTGTAATCTTCATTATGACTGGTAATATCCAATTTTGAATCGACGTAGTAGTAACCTGGCA
ACTTAACGGGCTTTTTGGCCATGTAGATGGACTTAAATTCAACCAAGTAGTGACCACCACCCTTCAATTT
CAAAGCCTTATGAATTTCACCTTTCAAGACACCATCACGGGGATACAAACGTTCAGTAGAAGGTTCCCAA
CCCAAGGTTTTCTTTTGCATAACAAGACCATCTGATGGAAAGTTTACACCGATGAATTTGACGTGGTAAA
TAAAAGTACCATCTTGCAAAGAGGAATCTTGAGTAACGGTGACAACACCACCATCTTCGAAATTCATTAC
ACGTTCCCACTTAAAACCTTCGGGGAAGGACAACTTTTTATAATCGGGAATATCAGCGGGATGCTTAACG
TATACCTTAGAACCGTATTGGAATTGTGGGGACAAAATATCCCAGGCGAATGGCAAGGGACCACCCTTGG
TAACTTGCAATTTAGCAGTTTGAGTACCTTCGTAGGGTTTACCTTCACCTTCACCTTCGATTTCAAATTC
GTGACCATTGACAGAACCTTCCATGTGTACCTTAAAACGCATAAAAGGCTTGATAACATTTTCAGTAGAA
TCCATGGATCCTTTAAGCTGAGCAATTTCAGCTTGGAAAGCAAAAGTTTCAACTTCTTCAGGCATCTGTG
TTTAATAAAAAAAAAATAGAAAAATACAAATTATTAGTAAAATAATCAATCAAAATATGAAGTATAAATA
ATTTTAATGACGCACGTTTTTCGTTAAGTGTAGGGAGTGGGATTGGTACTGAAAATTTTTAATAAAAATC
TAGAAATCTCTTTAAGTTAAGAATTACTAGTTTTTTAGGGGTGGATTGGGTATGCTTTTTAACGAATGAA
AACATGAAATATCGATTATAATTTCGAAAAAATTTTGAAAAATTTTCTTTAAAAAATCGCATGCTAGAAA
TTTCTTTTTATTAGCATGGTGAAATTTTCTTTATATACTAGATTTATTTTCTAAAAATGTCATGGCCAAA
GAAAATTTAATCTAGAACAATTTACAATTACTTAGTAACGTTATTCTTAAACCATATTGAAGGTTTTTCT
TTCTGGCAAATTACTTGAGTTTTTACATCACACTTTTTTCAAAAGAACAAAAACGTTTTGTTACTACATT
TTATTTTTTTTAATAAAAACTTACCTTGATGTGTTTGTTTTATATTAATTTCACAAAAATAAATACTTTT
TAAATTATTTTTCTTTTTGCAATTGAAATTAAACAACTACACACTTTTTTAATGTTCTTTTTTCAGACTT
TTCTTTATTAAGAAAATTAAAACACTTTTAACTTTCTCCCGTTTGGAATTCTTGGTGTTTTTTGCACAAT
TTTTCTTTCAAGACTGATGCCGGTTAGCAGCCATGCACTGAATTTATAGGTAAAACAAAAATAAACGAAA
ATACTAGAATGTTCTGGAACAAACTACCCGTACTTCCGTAGGCTCTAAACAACATCATGTGGTTGTTTAT
TTGGTGATAACAAAAGAAATTGGTTACATTTTAGATATATAAAAAAATTAATTTATTAAAATTGTAGAAA
ACCAATATTAATTATAGGTTTTTATTGTTATTTTAATTTATTAGTTGCAAATTATCAAAAAAATGTGCAA
AACATTCAACATGATTAATGCCCACACAGCGTTGTATATATGTAGAAGCAGTGGCTTTTAAACTGTAAAA
TTGCATCAATGTCAAAATTTCTACAATGTTCTCTCTGTTTTTAATAACATGCGGAATGAATCAACTATAA
TTTACTTTATTTATTTATGCAAAAATATATAAAAGTTATTAATTAAATGAAAAAGGAATTAATCTTAGGC
ATTGCTGAGTAATGTCATGACATAAACTAAATATTTTTCTAGTCAAACAATGAACTTATTTATTTCAAAA
ACGTTTTATTCTTTAAATTATAGTTAAAAAGTCTTATTAATTGACAAATCTATGTGTAATTAAGTGTTTT
TTGAACTAAGTTACAAGCTTAATATGTATTTGATTAATTGAAATATGTATTAACTATTAATTTTTAAATT
AAATAAATTTAATATTAATTATATATTAAACTTTGTGCTTTATATGGAAATAGTATGTATGATTTAATCA
CATTCGATTTACATATTAGTCATCATAAATTATAAATGAAAGTAATTTAATTGTTTTATTAAAGAAAATA
ATAACATTATTAAAACAATAATATTGCTATCAAAATTTATAAAAATGCATAAAATGAAAAAATATTGATT
TTCTCTCATCATGGGGGCATTAATAATTTTTTCGCCAGTGCAGCTGATGTGCAGTAAAACATCAGAGTTG
CCGGTCTTGAATAAAAACAATGAAAAGTGGAATAATTTAAAAATGTGACAATCATATACTTTTAACATAT
TTTATAAAATTTGACTGTAAAAATTTAAAAATTAAAATTTGCAAACATTATCTCATACATATTATAACAA
CTCTTTTGTTTTTATATAAATTTAATAAATGAAATCAAAAATTCTCTCACAAATTTGTAATTTCCAAAAG
TGTGGCCTTTTATTTTCCCCTTTTTAGGTAAAAATTTCAAATATCTACAACCCTGTAAATGACAGCTGTT
TGCGCTCTTTTATGTATTTTTTTTGTTTATCATGTCGGTTTTTTAGTTCGCGGTGCAATTTACTCGAAAT
TTCTTAAAGTTTGTTGAATTTTTGGCGGTATAATTATAATATTTTGTTTTAGTGTTCTTTTTATCAAATT
ATAATGTTTAAGTGAATTATTTTCTGATAATGGTTTCAACACGTGGGCCCATCTGCAGAATTCGGCTTGT
ACTAGTCGCGCTCGCGCGACTGACGGTCGTAAGCACCCGCGTACGTGTCCACCCCGGTCACAACCCCTTG
TGTCATGTCGGCGACCCTACGCCCCCAACTGAGAGAACTCAAAGGTTACCCCAGTTGGGGCACTACTCCC
GAAAACCGCTTCTGACCTGGGAAAACGTGAAGCCCCGGGGCATCCGCTGAGGGTTGCCGCCGGGGCTTCG
GTGTGTCCGTCAGTGAGCTCCTCAGGTAATAATAACAACTACAACCAAAAAACAAAAGCAACAACAACGA
CAACTTCTACAGGGCAAGTAACAAAACATAGTATTTGTCAACGACACACTATATGAATGATGATGATGAT
GCAACAACAGCAACAACAGCAACAACAGCTCGAGTATCAACAACACAACAAAAAAAACTTTTTTAAAAAG
ACACAGCTGCTGGCAACAAAATACCACAAAAGATATAAACTAACGCAGTTGCCACACACACACATACATA
CATAAATTAAAATATTATCAAACACACACATATACATATATCACAACATACCTATATACAAAACCACATT
TACTTTGATAAAAGGCGATTCAACAAAAAAGTAGTCGTCATCCTCCTTCATTTATCCTTGCATTTCACGT
GTATCTGTGTGTGTTATAAAACCTGCTGGCCAAAAGGCAGGTAGGTAGTTGACAACACAAATATTTTACT
TCTTTTTCATCATCAGCATCAACAACAGCAGGAGCAACATATTGTAGACACACACTCTCTGTTTCTTCAC
TTCACACACATACAAGTAAATTATGACAGTGAAAAAGACGGGTATTTCCAAGCTTCAGTTTCGTTTACTT
TAGGTCATTAAGATGACTGTCCTGATAGCTTGATATCAATGGAATCAACGGGATTGATAAATGGAATTAC
TGTGATTGATAAATAGCTTCGAAAGACCTCGTTACTTCAGGGTACTTAACAAAATTTACTGTTGGCCGCG
AACCGCGCCATGGCGCCGGCCGGGAGCCGGCGCATGCGAAGGTCGCCTATGGCATTATTGTACGGAATGA
TAAACATTGCCTGCATAAATTCTTTTATTATATACAGCCATAATGTCAGTAGCAACGGAGAAAAGGTTCA
AAGTCGCAAAAAATTTATGAGAAACCTTTACATGAGCCTGACGTCATCGTTTATGCGTAAGCGTTTAGAA
GCTCCTACTTTGAAGAGATATTTGCGCGATAATATCTCTAATATTTTGCCAAATGAAGTGCCTGGTACAT
CAGATGACAGTACTGAAGAGCCAGTAATGAAAAAACGTACTTACTGTACTTACTGCCCCTCTAAAATAAG
GCGAAAGGCAAATGCATCGTGCAAAAAATGCAAAAAAGTTATTTGTCGAGAGCATAATATTGATATGTGC
CAAAGTTGTTTCTGACTGACTAATAAGTATAATTTGTTTCTATTATGTATAAGTTAAGCTAATTACTTAT
TTTATAATACAACATGACTGTTTTTAAAGTACAAAATAAGTTTATTTTTGTAAAAGAGAGAATGTTTAAA
AGTTTTGTTACTTTATAGAAGAAATTTTGAGTTTTTGTTTTTTTTTAATAAATAAATAAACATAAATAAA
TTGTTTGTTGAATTTATTATTAGTATGTAAGTGTAAATATAATAAAACTTAATATCTATTCAAATTAATA
AATAAACCTCGATATACAGACCGATAAAACACATGCGTCAATTTTACGCATGATTATCTTTAACGTACGT
CACAATATGATTATCTTTCTAGGGTTAAGGGCCCGGGATCCGATATCTAGATGCATTCGCGAGGTACCGA
GCTCGAATTCACTGGCCGTCGTTTTACAACGTCGTGACTGGGAAAACCCTGGCGTTACCCAACTTAATCG
CCTTGCAGCACATCCCCCTTTCGCCAGCTGGCGTAATAGCGAAGAGGCCCGCACCGATCGCCCTTCCCAA
CAGTTGCGCAGCCTGAATGGCGAATGGCGCCTGATGCGGTATTTTCTCCTTACGCATCTGTGCGGTATTT
CACACCGCATATGGTGCACTCTCAGTACAATCTGCTCTGATGCCGCATAGTTAAGCCAGCCCCGACACCC
GCCAACACCCGCTGACGCGCCCTGACGGGCTTGTCTGCTCCCGGCATCCGCTTACAGACAAGCTGTGACC
GTCTCCGGGAGCTGCATGTGTCAGAGGTTTTCACCGTCATCACCGAAACGCGCGAGACGAAAGGGCCTCG
TGATACGCCTATTTTTATAGGTTAATGTCATGATAATAATGGTTTCTTAGACGTCAGGTGGCACTTTTCG
GGGAAATGTGCGCGGAACCCCTATTTGTTTATTTTTCTAAATACATTCAAATATGTATCCGCTCATGAGA
CAATAACCCTGATAAATGCTTCAATAATATTGAAAAAGGAAGAGTATGAGTATTCAACATTTCCGTGTCG
CCCTTATTCCCTTTTTTGCGGCATTTTGCCTTCCTGTTTTTGCTCACCCAGAAACGCTGGTGAAAGTAAA
AGATGCTGAAGATCAGTTGGGTGCACGAGTGGGTTACATCGAACTGGATCTCAACAGCGGTAAGATCCTT
GAGAGTTTTCGCCCCGAAGAACGTTTTCCAATGATGAGCACTTTTAAAGTTCTGCTATGTGGCGCGGTAT
TATCCCGTATTGACGCCGGGCAAGAGCAACTCGGTCGCCGCATACACTATTCTCAGAATGACTTGGTTGA
GTACTCACCAGTCACAGAAAAGCATCTTACGGATGGCATGACAGTAAGAGAATTATGCAGTGCTGCCATA
ACCATGAGTGATAACACTGCGGCCAACTTACTTCTGACAACGATCGGAGGACCGAAGGAGCTAACCGCTT
TTTTGCACAACATGGGGGATCATGTAACTCGCCTTGATCGTTGGGAACCGGAGCTGAATGAAGCCATACC
AAACGACGAGCGTGACACCACGATGCCTGTAGCAATGGCAACAACGTTGCGCAAACTATTAACTGGCGAA
CTACTTACTCTAGCTTCCCGGCAACAATTAATAGACTGGATGGAGGCGGATAAAGTTGCAGGACCACTTC
TGCGCTCGGCCCTTCCGGCTGGCTGGTTTATTGCTGATAAATCTGGAGCCGGTGAGCGTGGGTCTCGCGG
TATCATTGCAGCACTGGGGCCAGATGGTAAGCCCTCCCGTATCGTAGTTATCTACACGACGGGGAGTCAG
GCAACTATGGATGAACGAAATAGACAGATCGCTGAGATAGGTGCCTCACTGATTAAGCATTGGTAACTGT
CAGACCAAGTTTACTCATATATACTTTAGATTGATTTAAAACTTCATTTTTAATTTAAAAGGATCTAGGT
GAAGATCCTTTTTGATAATCTCATGACCAAAATCCCTTAACGTGAGTTTTCGTTCCACTGAGCGTCAGAC
CCCGTAGAAAAGATCAAAGGATCTTCTTGAGATCCTTTTTTTCTGCGCGTAATCTGCTGCTTGCAAACAA
AAAAACCACCGCTACCAGCGGTGGTTTGTTTGCCGGATCAAGAGCTACCAACTCTTTTTCCGAAGGTAAC
TGGCTTCAGCAGAGCGCAGATACCAAATACTGTTCTTCTAGTGTAGCCGTAGTTAGGCCACCACTTCAAG
AACTCTGTAGCACCGCCTACATACCTCGCTCTGCTAATCCTGTTACCAGTGGCTGCTGCCAGTGGCGATA
AGTCGTGTCTTACCGGGTTGGACTCAAGACGATAGTTACCGGATAAGGCGCAGCGGTCGGGCTGAACGGG
GGGTTCGTGCACACAGCCCAGCTTGGAGCGAACGACCTACACCGAACTGAGATACCTACAGCGTGAGCTA
TGAGAAAGCGCCACGCTTCCCGAAGGGAGAAAGGCGGACAGGTATCCGGTAAGCGGCAGGGTCGGAACAG
GAGAGCGCACGAGGGAGCTTCCAGGGGGAAACGCCTGGTATCTTTATAGTCCTGTCGGGTTTCGCCACCT
CTGACTTGAGCGTCGATTTTTGTGATGCTCGTCAGGGGGGCGGAGCCTATGGAAAAACGCCAGCAACGCG
GCCTTTTTACGGTTCCTGGCCTTTTGCTGGCCTTTTGCTCACATGTTCTTTCCTGCGTTATCCCCTGATT
CTGTGGATAACCGTATTACCGCCTTTGAGTGAGCTGATACCGCTCGCCGCAGCCGAACGACCGAGCGCAG
CGAGTCAGTGAGCGAGGAAGCGGAAGAGCGCCCAATACGCAAACCGCCTCTCCCCGCGCGTTGGCCGATT
CATTAATGCAGCTGGCACGACAGGTTTCCCGACTGGAAAGCGGGCAGTGAGCGCAACGCAATTAATGTGA
GTTAGCTCACTCATTAGGCACCCCAGGCTTTACACTTTATGCTTCCGGCTCGTATGTTGTGTGGAATTGT
GAGCGGATAACAATTTCACACAGGAAACAGCTATGACCATGATTACGCCAAGCTTGCATGCAGGCCTCTG
CAGTCGACGGGCCCAAGCTTCCTTTAACCCTAGAAAGATAGTCTGCGTAAAATTGACGCATGCATTCTTG
AAATATTGCTCTCTCTTTCTAAATAGCGCGAATCCGTCGCTGTGCATTTAGGACATCTCAGTCGCCGCTT
GGAGCTCCCGTGAGGCGTGCTTGTCAATGCGGTAAGTGTCACTGATTTTGAACTATAACGACCGCGTGAG
TCAAAATGACGCATGATTATCTTTTACGTGACTTTTAAGATTTAACTCATACGATAATTATATTGTTATT
TCATGTTCTACTTACGTGATAACTTATTATATATATATTTTCTTGTTATAGATATCGTGACTAATATATA
ATAAAATGGGTAGTTCTTTAGACGATGAGCATATCCTCTCTGCTCTTCTGCAAAGCGATGACGAGCTTGT
TGGTGAGGATTCTGACAGTGAAATATCAGATCACGTAAGTGAAGATGACGTCCAGAGCGATACAGAAGAA
GCGTTTATAGATGAGGTACATGAAGTGCAGCCAACGTCAAGCGGTAGTGAAATATTAGACGAACAAAATG
TTATTGAACAACCAGGTTCTTCATTGGCTTCTAACAGAATCTTGACCTTGCGACAGAGGACTATTAGAGG
TAAGAATAAACATTGTTGGTCAACTTCAAAGTCCACGAGGCGTAGCGGAGTGGTACCAGGCCCTCGAGTC
TGGGCCCATGCATGGGAGCTCTCCCAAGATCTTATGGTCGACCTGCAGGCAACATTCATGTGTGGGTGAT
TACACTCACACAAAAACACACACATTCACACAAACACACACACTTATAAAGATGAGAACATTTAACAAAA
ACAATTATAAAACTGATGGCAATGGAGCAATGATGTGATGAAGCTGATGAAAGTTTTGAATATTCATTCA
AGAGTTAAAAACATGAACAAACATGCACAAAATTAGTCGAGACTGACGGACACACCGAAGCCCCGGCGGC
AACCCTCAGCGGATGCCCCGGGGCTTCACGTTTTCCCAGGTCAGAAGCGGTTTTCGGGAGTAGTGCCCCA
ACTGGGGTAACCTTTGAGTTCTCTCAGTTGGGGGCGTAGGGTCGCCGACATGACACAAGGGGTTGTGACC
GGGGTGGACACGTACGCGGGTGCTTACGACCGTCAGTCGCGCGAGCGCGACTAGTACAAGCCGAATTCTG
CAGATGGCGCGCCAACCTATGCTTATCCGTTTTTATTTGTGTAATGGCCGCAGAATTCTCTCTATCACTG
ATAGGGAGGTCTCTATCACTGATAGGGAGTTCTCTATCACTGATAGGGATGTCTCTATCACTGATAGGGA
CGTCTCTATCACTGATAGGGAACTCTCTATCACTGATAGGGACATCTCTATCACTGATAGGGACTTCTCT
ATCACTGATAGGGAAGTATGTTCTCTCTCTTCTCTTCTCTCTCTCTTTCTCGAATGTTCTCTCTCTTCTC
TTCTCTCTCTCTTTCTCGATGGCCGGGGCGCGCCAGGTTTCGACTTTCACTTTTCTCTATCACTGATAGG
GAGTGGTAAACTCGACTTTCACTTTTCTCTATCACTGATAGGGAGTGGTAAACTCGACTTTCACTTTTCT
CTATCACTGATAGGGAGTGGTAAACTCGACTTTCACTTTTCTCTATCACTGATAGGGAGATCCGAGCTCG
TAAACTCGACTTTCACTTTTCTCTATCACTGATAGGGAGTGGTAAACTCGACTTTCACTTTTCTCTATCA
CTGATAGGGAGTGGTAAACTCGACTTTCACTTTTCTCTATCACTGATAGGGAGTGGTAAACTCGAAGCGC
CGGATCCAAGGTTTATGTGATTCATATAAATACGGCCGCACAAACTCTCTTCGGCATTAGTACAATACAA
ACAATCAAAGTGAAAACATTAAAAAGAAATAACAAGCGATTTAAATTAAGAAAAACTACGTTCAAGTGAA
CAAGAAATTAAATAAATCAGAAAGTGTACAAAAGAAAGTAAAATAATTCTATAAAAAGTGAATTTTAAGC
AACAAGTTCTATAAATAGAAAAACTATTACAAATCATTCATCAAGTTTATATACACAACAAAGAAGAAAA
ACAAAGTCACACAAATGAAAAGGCATGCCAAAGAAGAAGCGGAAGGTCGGTATCCACGGAGTCCCAGCAG
CCGACAAGAAGTACAGCATCGGCCTGGACATCGGCACCAACTCTGTGGGCTGGGCCGTGATCACCGACGA
GTACGAGGTGCCCAGCAAGAAATTCAAGGTGCTGGGCAACACCGACCGGCACAGCATCAAGAAGAACCTG
ATCGGAGCCCTGCTGTTCGACAGCGGCGAAACAGCCGAGGCCACCCGGCTGAAGAGAACCGCCAGAAGAA
GATACACCAGACGGAAGAACCGGATCTGCTATCTGCAAGAGATCTTCAGCAACGAGATGGCCAAGGTGGA
CGACAGCTTCTTCCACAGACTGGAAGAGTCCTTCCTGGTGGAAGAGGATAAGAAGCACGAGCGGCACCCC
ATCTTCGGCAACATCGTGGACGAGGTGGCCTACCACGAGAAGTACCCCACCATCTACCACCTGAGAAAGA
AACTGGTGGACAGCACCGACAAGGCCGACCTGCGGCTGATCTATCTGGCCCTGGCCCACATGATCAAGTT
CCGGGGCCACTTCCTGATCGAGGGCGACCTGAACCCCGACAACAGCGACGTGGACAAGCTGTTCATCCAG
CTGGTGCAGACCTACAACCAGCTGTTCGAGGAAAACCCCATCAACGCCAGCGGCGTGGACGCCAAGGCCA
TCCTGTCTGCCAGACTGAGCAAGAGCAGACGGCTGGAAAATCTGATCGCCCAGCTGCCCGGCGAGAAGAA
GAATGGCCTGTTCGGAAACCTGATTGCCCTGAGCCTGGGCCTGACCCCCAACTTCAAGAGCAACTTCGAC
CTGGCCGAGGATGCCAAACTGCAGCTGAGCAAGGACACCTACGACGACGACCTGGACAACCTGCTGGCCC
AGATCGGCGACCAGTACGCCGACCTGTTTCTGGCCGCCAAGAACCTGTCCGACGCCATCCTGCTGAGCGA
CATCCTGAGAGTGAACACCGAGATCACCAAGGCCCCCCTGAGCGCCTCTATGATCAAGAGATACGACGAG
CACCACCAGGACCTGACCCTGCTGAAAGCTCTCGTGCGGCAGCAGCTGCCTGAGAAGTACAAAGAGATTT
TCTTCGACCAGAGCAAGAACGGCTACGCCGGCTACATTGACGGCGGAGCCAGCCAGGAAGAGTTCTACAA
GTTCATCAAGCCCATCCTGGAAAAGATGGACGGCACCGAGGAACTGCTCGTGAAGCTGAACAGAGAGGAC
CTGCTGCGGAAGCAGCGGACCTTCGACAACGGCAGCATCCCCCACCAGATCCACCTGGGAGAGCTGCACG
CCATTCTGCGGCGGCAGGAAGATTTTTACCCATTCCTGAAGGACAACCGGGAAAAGATCGAGAAGATCCT
GACCTTCCGCATCCCCTACTACGTGGGCCCTCTGGCCAGGGGAAACAGCAGATTCGCCTGGATGACCAGA
AAGAGCGAGGAAACCATCACCCCCTGGAACTTCGAGGAAGTGGTGGACAAGGGCGCTTCCGCCCAGAGCT
TCATCGAGCGGATGACCAACTTCGATAAGAACCTGCCCAACGAGAAGGTGCTGCCCAAGCACAGCCTGCT
GTACGAGTACTTCACCGTGTATAACGAGCTGACCAAAGTGAAATACGTGACCGAGGGAATGAGAAAGCCC
GCCTTCCTGAGCGGCGAGCAGAAAAAGGCCATCGTGGACCTGCTGTTCAAGACCAACCGGAAAGTGACCG
TGAAGCAGCTGAAAGAGGACTACTTCAAGAAAATCGAGTGCTTCGACTCCGTGGAAATCTCCGGCGTGGA
AGATCGGTTCAACGCCTCCCTGGGCACATACCACGATCTGCTGAAAATTATCAAGGACAAGGACTTCCTG
GACAATGAGGAAAACGAGGACATTCTGGAAGATATCGTGCTGACCCTGACACTGTTTGAGGACAGAGAGA
TGATCGAGGAACGGCTGAAAACCTATGCCCACCTGTTCGACGACAAAGTGATGAAGCAGCTGAAGCGGCG
GAGATACACCGGCTGGGGCAGGCTGAGCCGGAAGCTGATCAACGGCATCCGGGACAAGCAGTCCGGCAAG
ACAATCCTGGATTTCCTGAAGTCCGACGGCTTCGCCAACAGAAACTTCATGCAGCTGATCCACGACGACA
GCCTGACCTTTAAAGAGGACATCCAGAAAGCCCAGGTGTCCGGCCAGGGCGATAGCCTGCACGAGCACAT
TGCCAATCTGGCCGGCAGCCCCGCCATTAAGAAGGGCATCCTGCAGACAGTGAAGGTGGTGGACGAGCTC
GTGAAAGTGATGGGCCGGCACAAGCCCGAGAACATCGTGATCGAAATGGCCAGAGAGAACCAGACCACCC
AGAAGGGACAGAAGAACAGCCGCGAGAGAATGAAGCGGATCGAAGAGGGCATCAAAGAGCTGGGCAGCCA
GATCCTGAAAGAACACCCCGTGGAAAACACCCAGCTGCAGAACGAGAAGCTGTACCTGTACTACCTGCAG
AATGGGCGGGATATGTACGTGGACCAGGAACTGGACATCAACCGGCTGTCCGACTACGATGTGGACCATA
TCGTGCCTCAGAGCTTTCTGAAGGACGACTCCATCGACAACAAGGTGCTGACCAGAAGCGACAAGAACCG
GGGCAAGAGCGACAACGTGCCCTCCGAAGAGGTCGTGAAGAAGATGAAGAACTACTGGCGGCAGCTGCTG
AACGCCAAGCTGATTACCCAGAGAAAGTTCGACAATCTGACCAAGGCCGAGAGAGGCGGCCTGAGCGAAC
TGGATAAGGCCGGCTTCATCAAGAGACAGCTGGTGGAAACCCGGCAGATCACAAAGCACGTGGCACAGAT
CCTGGACTCCCGGATGAACACTAAGTACGACGAGAATGACAAGCTGATCCGGGAAGTGAAAGTGATCACC
CTGAAGTCCAAGCTGGTGTCCGATTTCCGGAAGGATTTCCAGTTTTACAAAGTGCGCGAGATCAACAACT
ACCACCACGCCCACGACGCCTACCTGAACGCCGTCGTGGGAACCGCCCTGATCAAAAAGTACCCTAAGCT
GGAAAGCGAGTTCGTGTACGGCGACTACAAGGTGTACGACGTGCGGAAGATGATCGCCAAGAGCGAGCAG
GAAATCGGCAAGGCTACCGCCAAGTACTTCTTCTACAGCAACATCATGAACTTTTTCAAGACCGAGATTA
CCCTGGCCAACGGCGAGATCCGGAAGCGGCCTCTGATCGAGACAAACGGCGAAACCGGGGAGATCGTGTG
GGATAAGGGCCGGGATTTTGCCACCGTGCGGAAAGTGCTGAGCATGCCCCAAGTGAATATCGTGAAAAAG
ACCGAGGTGCAGACAGGCGGCTTCAGCAAAGAGTCTATCCTGCCCAAGAGGAACAGCGATAAGCTGATCG
CCAGAAAGAAGGACTGGGACCCTAAGAAGTACGGCGGCTTCGACAGCCCCACCGTGGCCTATTCTGTGCT
GGTGGTGGCCAAAGTGGAAAAGGGCAAGTCCAAGAAACTGAAGAGTGTGAAAGAGCTGCTGGGGATCACC
ATCATGGAAAGAAGCAGCTTCGAGAAGAATCCCATCGACTTTCTGGAAGCCAAGGGCTACAAAGAAGTGA
AAAAGGACCTGATCATCAAGCTGCCTAAGTACTCCCTGTTCGAGCTGGAAAACGGCCGGAAGAGAATGCT
GGCCTCTGCCGGCGAACTGCAGAAGGGAAACGAACTGGCCCTGCCCTCCAAATATGTGAACTTCCTGTAC
CTGGCCAGCCACTATGAGAAGCTGAAGGGCTCCCCCGAGGATAATGAGCAGAAACAGCTGTTTGTGGAAC
AGCACAAGCACTACCTGGACGAGATCATCGAGCAGATCAGCGAGTTCTCCAAGAGAGTGATCCTGGCCGA
CGCTAATCTGGACAAAGTGCTGTCCGCCTACAACAAGCACCGGGATAAGCCCATCAGAGAGCAGGCCGAG
AATATCATCCACCTGTTTACCCTGACCAATCTGGGAGCCCCTGCCGCCTTCAAGTACTTTGACACCACCA
TCGACCGGAAGAGGTACACCAGCACCAAAGAGGTGCTGGACGCCACCCTGATCCACCAGAGCATCACCGG
CCTGTACGAGACACGGATCGACCTGTCTCAGCTGGGAGGCGACAAAAGGCCGGCGGCCACGAAAAAGGCC
GGCCAGGCAAAAAAGAAAAAGTAATAGAATGAATCGTTTTTAAAATAACAAATCAATTGTTTTATAATAT
TCGTACGATTCTTTGATTATGTAATAAAATGTGATCATTAGGAAGATTACGAAAAATATAAAAAATATGA
GTTCTGTGTGTATAACAAATGCTGTAAACGCCACAATTGTGTTTGTTGCAAATAAACCCATGATTATTTG
ATTAAAATTGTTGTTTTCTTTGTTCATAGACAATAGTGTGTTTTGCCTAAACGTGTACTGCATAAACTCC
ATGCGAGTGTATAGCGAGCTAGTGGCTAACGCTTGCCCCACCAAAGTAGATTCGTCAAAATCCTCAATTT
CATCACCCTCCTCCAAGTTTAACATTTGGCCGTCGGAATTAACTTCTAAAGATGCCACATAATCTAATAA
ATGAAATAGAGATTCAAACGTGGCGTCATCGTCCGTTTCGACCATTTCCGAAAAGAACTCGGGCATAAAC
TCTATGATTTCTCTGGACGTGGTGTTGTCGAAACTCTCAAAGTACGCAGTCAGGAACGTGCGCGACATGT
CGTCGGGAAACTCGCGCGGAAACATGTTGTTGTAACCGAACGGGTCCCATAGCGCCAAAACCAAATCTGC
CAGCGTCAATAGAATGAGCACGATGCCGACAATGGAGCTGGCTTGGATAGCGATTCGAGTTAAC
